Addgene plasmid #126201: pBbS18c-RFP
Purpose: Constitutive expression vector for Escherichia coli. BglBrick compatible.
Depositing lab: Nigel Scrutton. Depositing organization: University of Manchester. Publication: SelProm: A Queryable and Predictive Expression Vector Selection Tool for Escherichia coli. Jervis AJ, Carbonell P, Taylor S, Sung R, Dunstan MS, Robinson CJ, Breitling R, Takano E, Scrutton NS. ACS Synth Biol. 2019 Mar 18. doi: 10.1021/acssynbio.8b00399. PubMed 30870592.
Backbone
  Vector backbone: pBb
  Backbone size w/o insert (bp): 3590
  Vector type: Bacterial Expression, Synthetic Biology
Growth in bacteria
  Bacterial resistance: Chloramphenicol, 25 μg/mL
  Growth temperature: 37°C
  Growth strain: DH5alpha
  Growth instructions: Grow bacterial cultures in 20µM Chloramphenicol
  Copy number: Low Copy
Gene/Insert
  Gene/Insert name: RFP
  Species: Synthetic
  Insert size (bp): 678
  Promoter: J23117
  Cloning method: Unknown
  Sequencing primers: 5′ GGTAGTGATCTTATTTCATTATGGTG
Terms and licenses: Academic/Nonprofit Terms; Industry Terms: Not Available to Industry
Depositor comments: Grow bacterial cultures in 20 micromolar Chloramphenicol. Cloning method was In-Fusion.
How to cite: pBbS18c-RFP was a gift from Nigel Scrutton (Addgene plasmid # 126201 ; http://n2t.net/addgene:126201 ; RRID:Addgene_126201)
