[The description below was written by a language model from this plasmid's Addgene catalogue record and pLannotate feature annotations shown in this document.]
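Description:
pBbS18c-RFP is a low-copy bacterial expression plasmid for Escherichia coli built on the BglBrick-compatible pBb vector series and intended for synthetic biology work. It replicates from the pSC101 origin, which depends on the plasmid-encoded Rep101 (RepA) protein annotated next to it. This origin accounts for the low copy number given in the record. Selection is by chloramphenicol resistance, provided by a cat gene under its own promoter and followed by the lambda t0 terminator. The sequenced record is about 4.05 kb, somewhat shorter than the sum of the listed backbone and insert sizes.

The payload is a 678 bp synthetic RFP coding sequence, identified in the annotation as mRFP1, the monomeric derivative of DsRed. It is driven by a constitutive promoter that the catalogue names as J23117, a member of the Anderson family of synthetic sigma-70 promoters. The automated annotation instead reports a partial match to J23119 at this position. That is probably because the family members share most of their sequence, so the catalogue assignment is likely correct. Downstream of the reporter, a double terminator made of rrnB T1 and the phage T7 early terminator (T7Te) stops transcription and insulates the cassette from the rest of the plasmid. No inducible regulator is annotated, consistent with the stated constitutive expression.

The plasmid serves as a fluorescent reporter for the expression level given by this particular combination of promoter, origin and resistance marker. It can also act as a recipient vector in which RFP is replaced by a gene of interest using BglBrick-style cloning. The associated publication describes a tool for selecting and predicting the behaviour of E. coli expression vectors, so this construct is presumably one of the vectors characterised for it.
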