Features (pLannotate 1.2.2; 9 found; start..end, strand, type, name):
      7..29      +  promoter       J23119(SpeI) promoter (fragment): bacterial promoter (Registry of Standard Biological Parts BBa J23119) modified to end with an SpeI site
     87..764     +  CDS            mRFP1: monomeric derivative of DsRed (Campbell et al., 2002)
    797..868     +  terminator     rrnB T1 terminator: transcription terminator T1 from the E. coli rrnB gene
    884..911     +  terminator     T7Te terminator: phage T7 early transcription terminator
   1442..2392    -  CDS            Rep101: RepA protein needed for replication with the pSC101 origin; rep101
   2440..2662    -  rep_origin     pSC101 ori: low-copy replication origin that requires the Rep101 protein
   3154..3248    -  terminator     lambda t0 terminator: transcription terminator from phage lambda
   3272..3928    -  CDS            cat: CAT_ECOLX - Experimental evidence at protein level: Swiss-Prot protein existence level 1. This enzyme is an effector of chloramphenicol resistance in bacteria. From Escherichia coli. This protein is used as a marker in many commonly used cloning vectors, such as pACYC184.
   3929..4031    -  promoter       cat promoter: promoter of the E. coli cat gene encoding chloramphenicol acetyltransferase
>Addgene plasmid #126201 | pBbS18c-RFP | addgene full sequence | sequence record 247818 | Addgene NGS Result
GACGTCTTGACAGCTAGCTCAGTCCTAGGGATTGTGCTAGCAGGTTTAATCGAATTCAAAAGATCTTTTA
AGAAGGAGATATACATATGGCGAGTAGCGAAGACGTTATCAAAGAGTTCATGCGTTTCAAAGTTCGTATG
GAAGGTTCCGTTAACGGTCACGAGTTCGAAATCGAAGGTGAAGGTGAAGGTCGTCCGTACGAAGGTACCC
AGACCGCTAAACTGAAAGTTACCAAAGGTGGTCCGCTGCCGTTCGCTTGGGACATCCTGTCCCCGCAGTT
CCAGTACGGTTCCAAAGCTTACGTTAAACACCCGGCTGACATCCCGGACTACCTGAAACTGTCCTTCCCG
GAAGGTTTCAAATGGGAACGTGTTATGAACTTCGAAGACGGTGGTGTTGTTACCGTTACCCAGGACTCCT
CCCTGCAAGACGGTGAGTTCATCTACAAAGTTAAACTGCGTGGTACCAACTTCCCGTCCGACGGTCCGGT
TATGCAGAAAAAAACCATGGGTTGGGAAGCTTCCACCGAACGTATGTACCCGGAAGACGGTGCTCTGAAA
GGTGAAATCAAAATGCGTCTGAAACTGAAAGACGGTGGTCACTACGACGCTGAAGTTAAAACCACCTACA
TGGCTAAAAAACCGGTTCAGCTGCCGGGTGCTTACAAAACCGACATCAAACTGGACATCACCTCCCACAA
CGAAGACTACACCATCGTTGAACAGTACGAACGTGCTGAAGGTCGTCACTCCACCGGTGCTTAAGGATCC
AAACTCGAGTAAGGATCTCCAGGCATCAAATAAAACGAAAGGCTCAGTCGAAAGACTGGGCCTTTCGTTT
TATCTGTTGTTTGTCGGTGAACGCTCTCTACTAGAGTCACACTGGCTCACCTTCGGGTGGGCCTTTCTGC
GTTTATACCTAGGGTACGGGTTTTGCTGCCCGCAAACGGGCTGTTCTGGTGTTGCTAGTTTGTTATCAGA
ATCGCAGATCCGGCTTCAGCCGGTTTGCCGGCTGAAAGCGCTATTTCTTCCAGAATTGCCATGATTTTTT
CCCCACGGGAGGCGTCACTGGCTCCCGTGTTGTCGGCAGCTTTGATTCGATAAGCAGCATCGCCTGTTTC
AGGCTGTCTATGTGTGACTGTTGAGCTGTAACAAGTTGTCTCAGGTGTTCAATTTCATGTTCTAGTTGCT
TTGTTTTACTGGTTTCACCTGTTCTATTAGGTGTTACATGCTGTTCATCTGTTACATTGTCGATCTGTTC
ATGGTGAACAGCTTTGAATGCACCAAAAACTCGTAAAAGCTCTGATGTATCTATCTTTTTTACACCGTTT
TCATCTGTGCATATGGACAGTTTTCCCTTTGATATGTAACGGTGAACAGTTGTTCTACTTTTGTTTGTTA
GTCTTGATGCTTCACTGATAGATACAAGAGCCATAAGAACCTCAGATCCTTCCGTATTTAGCCAGTATGT
TCTCTAGTGTGGTTCGTTGTTTTTGCGTGAGCCATGAGAACGAACCATTGAGATCATACTTACTTTGCAT
GTCACTCAAAAATTTTGCCTCAAAACTGGTGAGCTGAATTTTTGCAGTTAAAGCATCGTGTAGTGTTTTT
CTTAGTCCGTTATGTAGGTAGGAATCTGATGTAATGGTTGTTGGTATTTTGTCACCATTCATTTTTATCT
GGTTGTTCTCAAGTTCGGTTACGAGATCCATTTGTCTATCTAGTTCAACTTGGAAAATCAACGTATCAGT
CGGGCGGCCTCGCTTATCAACCACCAATTTCATATTGCTGTAAGTGTTTAAATCTTTACTTATTGGTTTC
AAAACCCATTGGTTAAGCCTTTTAAACTCATGGTAGTTATTTTCAAGCATTAACATGAACTTAAATTCAT
CAAGGCTAATCTCTATATTTGCCTTGTGAGTTTTCTTTTGTGTTAGTTCTTTTAATAACCACTCATAAAT
CCTCATAGAGTATTTGTTTTCAAAAGACTTAACATGTTCCAGATTATATTTTATGAATTTTTTTAACTGG
AAAAGATAAGGCAATATCTCTTCACTAAAAACTAATTCTAATTTTTCGCTTGAGAACTTGGCATAGTTTG
TCCACTGGAAAATCTCAAAGCCTTTAACCAAAGGATTCCTGATTTCCACAGTTCTCGTCATCAGCTCTCT
GGTTGCTTTAGCTAATACACCATAAGCATTTTCCCTACTGATGTTCATCATCTGAGCGTATTGGTTATAA
GTGAACGATACCGTCCGTTCTTTCCTTGTAGGGTTTTCAATCGTGGGGTTGAGTAGTGCCACACAGCATA
AAATTAGCTTGGTTTCATGCTCCGTTAAGTCATAGCGACTAATCGCTAGTTCATTTGCTTTGAAAACAAC
TAATTCAGACATACATCTCAATTGGTCTAGGTGATTTTAATCACTATACCAATTGAGATGGGCTAGTCAA
TGATAATTACTAGTCCTTTTCCCGGGTGATCTGGGTATCTGTAAATTCTGCTAGACCTTTGCTGGAAAAC
TTGTAAATTCTGCTAGACCCTCTGTAAATTCCGCTAGACCTTTGTGTGTTTTTTTTGTTTATATTCAAGT
GGTTATAATTTATAGAATAAAGAAAGAATAAAAAAAGATAAAAAGAATAGATCCCAGCCCTGTGTATAAC
TCACTACTTTAGTCAGTTCCGCAGTATTACAAAAGGATGTCGCAAACGCTGTTTGCTCCTCTACAAAACA
GACCTTAAAACCCTAAAGGCTTAAGTAGCACCCTCGCAAGCTCGGGCAAATCGCTGAATATTCCTTTTGT
CTCCGACCATCAGGCACCTGAGTCGCTGTCTTTTTCGTGACATTCAGTTCGCTGCGCTCACGGCTCTGGC
AGTGAATGGGGGTAAATGGCACTACAGGCGCCTTTTATGGATTCATGCAAGGAAACTACCCATAATACAA
GAAAAGCCCGTCACGGGCTTCTCAGGGCGTTTTATGGCGGGTCTGCTATGTGGTGCTATCTGACTTTTTG
CTGTTCAGCAGTTCCTGCCCTCTGATTTTCCAGTCTGACCACTTCGGATTATCCCGTGACAGGTCATTCA
GACTGGCTAATGCACCCAGTAAGGCAGCGGTATCATCAACAGGCTTACCCGTCTTACTGTCCCTAGTGCT
TGGATTCTCACCAATAAAAAACGCCCGGCGGCAACCGAGCGTTCTGAACAAATCCAGATGGAGTTCTGAG
GTCATTACTGGATCTATCAACAGGAGTCCAAGCGAGCTCGATATCAAATTACGCCCCGCCCTGCCACTCA
TCGCAGTACTGTTGTAATTCATTAAGCATTCTGCCGACATGGAAGCCATCACAAACGGCATGATGAACCT
GAATCGCCAGCGGCATCAGCACCTTGTCGCCTTGCGTATAATATTTGCCCATGGTGAAAACGGGGGCGAA
GAAGTTGTCCATATTGGCCACGTTTAAATCAAAACTGGTGAAACTCACCCAGGGATTGGCTGAGACGAAA
AACATATTCTCAATAAACCCTTTAGGGAAATAGGCCAGGTTTTCACCGTAACACGCCACATCTTGCGAAT
ATATGTGTAGAAACTGCCGGAAATCGTCGTGGTATTCACTCCAGAGCGATGAAAACGTTTCAGTTTGCTC
ATGGAAAACGGTGTAACAAGGGTGAACACTATCCCATATCACCAGCTCACCGTCTTTCATTGCCATACGA
AATTCCGGATGAGCATTCATCAGGCGGGCAAGAATGTGAATAAAGGCCGGATAAAACTTGTGCTTATTTT
TCTTTACGGTCTTTAAAAAGGCCGTAATATCCAGCTGAACGGTCTGGTTATAGGTACATTGAGCAACTGA
CTGAAATGCCTCAAAATGTTCTTTACGATGCCATTGGGATATATCAACGGTGGTATATCCAGTGATTTTT
TTCTCCATTTTAGCTTCCTTAGCTCCTGAAAATCTCGATAACTCAAAAAATACGCCCGGTAGTGATCTTA
TTTCATTATGGTGAAAGTTGGAACCTCTTACGTGCCGATCAACGTCTCATTTTCGCCAGATATC
